Addgene plasmid #138047: MYMH 65
Purpose: Encodes Ribosome Binding Site (RBS) variant using GFP as a reporter gene
Depositing lab: Meng How Tan. Depositing organization: Nanyang Technological University. Publication: An Expanded Synthetic Biology Toolkit for Gene Expression Control in Acetobacteraceae. Teh MY, Ooi KH, Danny Teo SX, Bin Mansoor ME, Shaun Lim WZ, Tan MH. ACS Synth Biol. 2019 Apr 19;8(4):708-723. doi: 10.1021/acssynbio.8b00168. Epub 2019 Mar 22. PubMed 30865830.
Backbone
  Vector backbone: pSEVA-331Bb
  Vector type: Bacterial Expression
Growth in bacteria
  Bacterial resistance: Chloramphenicol, 25 μg/mL
  Growth temperature: 37°C
  Growth strain: DH5alpha
  Copy number: High Copy
Gene/Insert
  Gene/Insert name: pSEVA-331Bb-11AC-GFP
  Species: Synthetic
  Mutation: AAA GAG GAG ACA
  Cloning method: Restriction Enzyme; 5′ cloning site Unknown (unknown if destroyed)
Terms and licenses: Academic/Nonprofit Terms; Industry Terms: Not Available to Industry
Depositor comments: High expression
How to cite: MYMH 65 was a gift from Meng How Tan (Addgene plasmid # 138047 ; http://n2t.net/addgene:138047 ; RRID:Addgene_138047)
