[The description below was written by a language model from this plasmid's Addgene catalogue record and pLannotate feature annotations shown in this document.]
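Description:
MYMH 65 is a small (about 3.8 kb) bacterial expression plasmid built on pSEVA-331Bb, a BioBrick-compatible, broad-host-range vector. It replicates through the pBBR1 oriV and its cognate Rep protein, a system derived from Bordetella bronchiseptica that functions in many Gram-negative bacteria. It also carries an incP oriT, so it can be mobilised by conjugation into hosts that are hard to transform. Selection is by chloramphenicol, through a cat gene driven by its own promoter. The record lists it as high copy and propagated in DH5alpha. A lambda t0 terminator and an rrnB T1 terminator flank the backbone modules and insulate them from the cargo region.

The cargo sits between a BioBrick prefix and suffix and is a reporter cassette named 11AC-GFP. Two lac operator sites lie just downstream of the prefix, suggesting a lac-regulated promoter. However, the promoter itself is not annotated or named in the record, and no lacI gene is present on the plasmid. A short untranslated stretch follows, and it would hold the synthetic ribosome binding site variant that is the point of the construct. The fluorescent protein coding sequence comes next, followed by tandem rrnB T1 and T7Te terminators. The automated annotation labels this open reading frame hfriFP, whereas the catalogue entry describes the reporter as GFP, and the record does not resolve this discrepancy.

The plasmid belongs to a synthetic biology toolkit for controlling gene expression in Acetobacteraceae. In that toolkit, fluorescence output is used to rank RBS variants by translation strength, and the depositor notes that this variant gives high expression.
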