Features (pLannotate 1.2.2; 14 found; start..end, strand, type, name):
      4..98      +  terminator     lambda t0 terminator: transcription terminator from phage lambda
    146..248     +  promoter       cat promoter: promoter of the E. coli cat gene encoding chloramphenicol acetyltransferase
    249..905     +  CDS            cat: CAT_ECOLX - Experimental evidence at protein level: Swiss-Prot protein existence level 1. This enzyme is an effector of chloramphenicol resistance in bacteria. From Escherichia coli. This protein is used as a marker in many commonly used cloning vectors, such as pACYC184.
   1057..1165    +  oriT           oriT: incP origin of transfer
   1176..1838    -  CDS            pBBR1 Rep: replication protein for the broad-host-range plasmid pBBR1 from Bordetella bronchiseptica
   1839..2610    -  rep_origin     pBBR1 oriV: replication origin of the broad-host-range plasmid pBBR1 from Bordetella bronchiseptica; requires the pBBR1 Rep protein for replication
   2725..2811    -  terminator     rrnB T1 terminator: Escherichia coli rrnB; transcription terminator T1 from the E. coli rrnB gene
   2850..2871    +  misc_feature   BioBrick prefix: BioBrick prefix for parts that do not start with "ATG"
   2874..2890    +  protein_bind   lac operator: The lac repressor binds to the lac operator to inhibit transcription in E. coli. This inhibition can be relieved by adding lactose or isopropyl-β-D-thiogalactopyranoside (IPTG). lac repressor encoded by lacI
   2897..2913    +  protein_bind   lac operator: The lac repressor binds to the lac operator to inhibit transcription in E. coli. This inhibition can be relieved by adding lactose or isopropyl-β-D-thiogalactopyranoside (IPTG). lac repressor encoded by lacI
   2953..3666    +  CDS            hfriFP: hfriFP is a fluorescent protein published in 2013, derived from Herbaspirillum frisingense.
   3689..3760    +  terminator     rrnB T1 terminator: transcription terminator T1 from the E. coli rrnB gene
   3776..3803    +  terminator     T7Te terminator: phage T7 early transcription terminator
   3810..3830    +  misc_feature   BioBrick suffix: universal suffix for all parts
>Addgene plasmid #138047 | MYMH 65 | addgene full sequence | sequence record 274880 | Addgene NGS Result
TTGGACTCCTGTTGATAGATCCAGTAATGACCTCAGAACTCCATCTGGATTTGTTCAGAACGCTCGGTTG
CCGCCGGGCGTTTTTTATTGGTGAGAATCCAGGGGTCCCCAATAATTACGATTTAAATTGGCGAAAATGA
GACGTTGATCGGCACGTAAGAGGTTCCAACTTTCACCATAATGAAATAAGATCACTACCGGGCGTATTTT
TTGAGTTATCGAGATTTTCAGGAGCTAAGGAAGCTAAAATGGAGAAAAAAATCACTGGATATACCACCGT
TGATATATCCCAATGGCATCGTAAAGAACATTTTGAGGCATTTCAGTCAGTTGCTCAATGTACCTATAAC
CAGACCGTTCAGCTGGATATTACGGCCTTTTTAAAGACCGTAAAGAAAAATAAGCACAAGTTTTATCCGG
CCTTTATTCACATTCTTGCCCGCCTGATGAATGCTCATCCGGAATTTCGTATGGCAATGAAAGACGGTGA
GCTGGTGATATGGGATAGTGTTCACCCTTGTTACACCGTTTTCCATGAGCAAACTGAAACGTTTTCATCG
CTCTGGAGTGAATACCACGACGATTTCCGGCAGTTTCTACACATATATTCGCAAGATGTGGCGTGTTACG
GTGAAAACCTGGCCTATTTCCCTAAAGGGTTTATTGAGAATATGTTTTTCGTCTCAGCCAATCCCTGGGT
GAGTTTCACCAGTTTTGATTTAAACGTGGCCAATATGGACAACTTCTTCGCCCCCGTTTTCACCATGGGC
AAATATTATACGCAAGGCGACAAGGTGCTGATGCCGCTGGCGATTCAGGTTCATCATGCCGTTTGTGATG
GCTTCCATGTCGGCAGAATGCTTAATGAATTACAACAGTACTGCGATGAGTGGCAGGGCGGGGCGTAATT
TGACTTTTGTCCTTTTCCGCTGCATAACCCTGCTTCGGGGTCATTATAGCGATTTTTTCGGTATATCCAT
CCTTTTTCGCACGATATACAGGATTTTGCCAAAGGGTTCGTGTAGACTTTCCTTGGTGTATCCAACGGCG
TCAGCCGGGCAGGATAGGTGAAGTAGGCCCACCCGCGAGCGGGTGTTCCTTCTTCACTGTCCCTTATTCG
CACCTGGCGGTGCTCAACGGGAATCCTGCTCTGCGAGGCTGGCCGTAGGCCGGCCCTACCGGCGCGGCAG
CGTTACCCGTGTCGGCGGCTCCAACGGCTCGCCATCGTCCAGAAAACACGGCTCATCGGGCATCGGCAGG
CGCTGCTGCCCGCGCCGTTCCCATTCCTCCGTTTCGGTCAAGGCTGGCAGGTCTGGTTCCATGCCCGGAA
TGCCGGGCTGGCTGGGCGGCTCCTCGCCGGGGCCGGTCGGTAGTTGCTGCTCGCCCGGATACAGGGTCGG
GATGCGGCGCAGGTCGCCATGCCCCAACAGCGATTCGTCCTGGTCGTCGTGATCAACCACCACGGCGGCA
CTGAACACCGACAGGCGCAACTGGTCGCGGGGCTGGCCCCACGCCACGCGGTCATTGACCACGTAGGCCG
ACACGGTGCCGGGGCCGTTGAGCTTCACGACGGAGATCCAGCGCTCGGCCACCAAGTCCTTGACTGCGTA
TTGGACCGTCCGCAAAGAACGTCCGATGAGCTTGGAAAGTGTCTTCTGGCTGACCACCACGGCGTTCTGG
TGGCCCATCTGCGCCACGAGGTGATGCAGCAGCATTGCCGCCGTGGGTTTCCTCGCAATAAGCCCGGCCC
ACGCCTCATGCGCTTTGCGTTCCGTTTGCACCCAGTGACCGGGCTTGTTCTTGGCTTGAATGCCGATTTC
TCTGGACTGCGTGGCCATGCTTATCTCCATGCGGTAGGGGTGCCGCACGGTTGCGGCACCATGCGCAATC
AGCTGCAACTTTTCGGCAGCGCGACAACAATTATGCGTTGCGTAAAAGTGGCAGTCAATTACAGATTTTC
TTTAACCTACGCAATGAGCTATTGCGGGGGGTGCCGCAATGAGCTGTTGCGTACCCCCCTTTTTTAAGTT
GTTGATTTTTAAGTCTTTCGCATTTCGCCCTATATCTAGTTCTTTGGTGCCCAAAGAAGGGCACCCCTGC
GGGGTTCCCCCACGCCTTCGGCGCGGCTCCCCCTCCGGCAAAAAGTGGCCCCTCCGGGGCTTGTTGATCG
ACTGCGCGGCCTTCGGCCTTGCCCAAGGTGGCGCTGCCCCCTTGGAACCCCCGCACTCGCCGCCGTGAGG
CTCGGGGGGCAGGCGGGCGGGCTTCGCCCTTCGACTGCCCCCACTCGCATAGGCTTGGGTCGTTCCAGGC
GCGTCAAGGCCAAGCCGCTGCGCGGTCGCTGCGCGAGCCTTGACCCGCCTTCCACTTGGTGTCCAACCGG
CAAGCGAAGCGCGCAGGCCGCAGGCCGGAGGCTTTTCCCCAGAGAAAATTAAAAAAATTGATGGGGCAAG
GCCGCAGGCCGCGCAGTTGGAGCCGGTGGGTATGTGGTCGAAGGCTGGGTAGCCGGTGGGCAATCCCTGT
GGTCAAGCTCGTGGGCAGGCGCAGCCTGTCCATCAGCTTGTCCAGCAGGGTTGTCCACGGGCCGAGCGAA
GCGAGCCAGCCGGTGGCCGCTCGCGGCCATCGTCCACATATCCACGGGCTGGCAAGGGAGCGCAGCGACC
GCGCAGGGCGAAGCCCGGAGAGCAAGCCCGTAGGGGGGGCGCGCCCAGCTGTCTAGGGCGGCGGATTTGT
CCTACTCAGGAGAGCGTTCACCGACAAACAACAGATAAAACGAAAGGCCCAGTCTTTCGACTGAGCCTTT
CGTTTTATTTGATGCCTTTAATTAAAGCGGATAACAATTTCACACAGGAGAATTCGCGGCCGCTTCTAGA
GAATTGTGAGCGGATAACAATTGACATTGTGAGCGGATAACAAGATACTGAGCACATACTAGAGAAAGAG
GAGACATACTAGATGCGTAAAGGAGAAGAACTTTTCACTGGAGTTGTCCCAATTCTTGTTGAATTAGATG
GTGATGTTAATGGGCACAAATTTTCTGTCAGTGGAGAGGGTGAAGGTGATGCAACATACGGAAAACTTAC
CCTTAAATTTATTTGCACTACTGGAAAACTACCTGTTCCATGGCCAACACTTGTCACTACTTTCGGTTAT
GGTGTTCAATGCTTTGCGAGATACCCAGATCATATGAAACAGCATGACTTTTTCAAGAGTGCCATGCCCG
AAGGTTATGTACAGGAAAGAACTATATTTTTCAAAGATGACGGGAACTACAAGACACGTGCTGAAGTCAA
GTTTGAAGGTGATACCCTTGTTAATAGAATCGAGTTAAAAGGTATTGATTTTAAAGAAGATGGAAACATT
CTTGGACACAAATTGGAATACAACTATAACTCACACAATGTATACATCATGGCAGACAAACAAAAGAATG
GAATCAAAGTTAACTTCAAAATTAGACACAACATTGAAGATGGAAGCGTTCAACTAGCAGACCATTATCA
ACAAAATACTCCAATTGGCGATGGCCCTGTCCTTTTACCAGACAACCATTACCTGTCCACACAATCTGCC
CTTTCGAAAGATCCCAACGAAAAGAGAGACCACATGGTCCTTCTTGAGTTTGTAACAGCTGCTGGGATTA
CACATGGCATGGATGAACTATACAAATAATAATACTAGAGCCAGGCATCAAATAAAACGAAAGGCTCAGT
CGAAAGACTGGGCCTTTCGTTTTATCTGTTGTTTGTCGGTGAACGCTCTCTACTAGAGTCACACTGGCTC
ACCTTCGGGTGGGCCTTTCTGCGTTTATATACTAGTAGCGGCCGCTGCAGC
